>Addgene plasmid #175045 | MS2_SC2_S_Alpha | addgene full sequence | sequence record 343939 | Addgene NGS Result
CCGGTCGTTTTAACTCGACTGGGGCCAAAACGAAACAGTGGCACTACCCCTCTCCGTATTCACGGGGGGC
GTTAAGTGTCACATCGATAGATCAAGGTGCCTACAAGCGAAGTGGGTCATCGTGGGGTCGCCCGTACGAG
GAGAAAGCCGGTTTCGGCTTCTCCCTCGACGCACGCTCCTGCTACAGCCTCTTCCCTGTAAGCCAAAACT
TGACTTACATCGAAGTGCCGCAGAACGTTGCGAACCGGGCGTCGACCGAAGTCCTGCAAAAGGTCACCCA
GGGTAATTTTAACCTTGGTGTTGCTTTAGCAGAGGCCAGGTCGACAGCCTCACAACTCGCGACGCAAACC
ATTGCGCTCGTGAAGGCGTACACTGCCGCTCGTCGCGGTAATTGGCGCCAGGCGCTCCGCTACCTTGCCC
TAAACGAAGATCGAAAGTTTCGATCAAAACACGTGGCCGGCAGATGGTTGGAGTTGCAGTTCGGTTGGTT
ACCACTAATGAGTGATATCCAGGGTGCATATGAGATGCTTACGAAGGTTCACCTTCAAGAGTTTCTTCCT
ATGAGAGCCGTACGTCAGGTCGGTACTAACATCAAGTTAGATGGCCGTCTGTCGTATCCAGCTGCAAACT
TCCAGACAACGTGCAACATATCGCGACGTATCGTGATATGGTTTTACATAAACGATGCACGTTTGGCATG
GTTGTCGTCCCTAGGTATCTTGAACCCACTAGGTATAGTGTGGGAAAAGGTGCCTTTCTCATTCGTTGTC
GACTGGCTCCTACCTGTAGGTAACATGCTCGAGGGCCTTACGGCCCCCGTGGGATGCTCCTACATGTCAG
GAACAGTTACTGACGTAATAACGGGTGAGTCCATCATAAGCGTTGACGCTCCCTACGGGTGGACTGTGGA
GAGACAGGGCACTGCTAAGGCCCAAATCTCAGCCATGCATCGAGGGGTACAATCCGTATGGCCAACAACT
GGCGCGTACGTAAAGTCTCCTTTCTCGATGGTCCATACCTTAGATGCGTTAGCATTAATCAGGCAACGGC
TCTCTAGATAGAGCCCTCAACCGGAGTTTGAAGCATGGCTTCTAACTTTACTCAGTTCGTTCTCGTCGAC
AATGGCGGAACTGGCGACGTGACTGTCGCCCCAAGCAACTTCGCTAACGGGGTCGCTGAATGGATCAGCT
CTAACTCGCGTTCACAGGCTTACAAAGTAACCTGTAGCGTTCGTCAGAGCTCTGCGCAGAATCGCAAATA
CACCATCAAAGTCGAGGTGCCTAAAGTGGCAACCCAGACTGTTGGTGGTGTAGAGCTTCCTGTAGCCGCA
TGGCGTTCGTACTTAAATATGGAACTAACCATTCCAATTTTCGCTACGAATTCCGACTGCGAGCTTATTG
TTAAGGCAATGCAAGGTCTTCTAAAAGATGGAAACCCGATTCCCTCAGCAATCGCAGCAAACTCCGGCAT
CTACGCTAACTTTACTCAGTTCGTTCTCGTCGACAATGGCGGTACCCATCACCATCACCATCACGGTACC
GGCGACGTGACTGTCGCCCCAAGCAACTTCGCTAACGGGGTCGCTGAATGGATCAGCTCTAACTCGCGTT
CACAGGCTTACAAAGTAACCTGTAGCGTTCGTCAGAGCTCTGCGCAGAATCGCAAATACACCATCAAAGT
CGAGGTGCCTAAAGTGGCAACCCAGACTGTTGGTGGTGTAGAGCTTCCTGTAGCCGCATGGCGTTCGTAC
TTAAATATGGAACTAACCATTCCAATTTTCGCTACGAATTCCGACTGCGAGCTTATTGTTAAGGCAATGC
AAGGTCTTCTAAAAGATGGAAACCCGATTCCCTCAGCAATCGCAGCAAACTCCGGCATCTACTAATAGAC
GCCGGCCACCGCTGAGCAATAACTAGCATAACCCCTTGGGGCCTCTAAACGGGTCTTGAGGGGTTTTTTG
TCGAACAGAAAGTAATCGTATTGTACACGGCCGCATAATCGAAATTAATACGACTCACTATAGGAGAGTC
CAACCAACAGAATCTATTGTTAGATTTCCTAATATTACAAACTTGTGCCCTTTTGGTGAAGTTTTTAACG
CCACCAGATTTGCATCTGTTTATGCTTGGAACAGGAAGAGAATCAGCAACTGTGTTGCTGATTATTCTGT
CCTATATAATTCCGCATCATTTTCCACTTTTAAGTGTTATGGAGTGTCTCCTACTAAATTAAATGATCTC
TGCTTTACTAATGTCTATGCAGATTCATTTGTAATTAGAGGTGATGAAGTCAGACAAATCGCTCCAGGGC
AAACTGGAAAGATTGCTGATTATAATTATAAATTACCAGATGATTTTACAGGCTGCGTTATAGCTTGGAA
TTCTAACAATCTTGATTCTAAGGTTGGTGGTAATTATAATTACCTGTATAGATTGTTTAGGAAGTCTAAT
CTCAAACCTTTTGAGAGAGATATTTCAACTGAAATCTATCAGGCCGGTAGCACACCTTGTAATGGTGTTG
AAGGTTTTAATTGTTACTTTCCTTTACAATCATATGGTTTCCAACCCACTTATGGTGTTGGTTACCAACC
ATACAGAGTAGTAGTACTTTCTTTTGAACTTCTACATGCACCAGCAACTGTTTGTGGACCTAAAAAGTCT
ACTAATTTGGTTAAAAACAAATGTGTCAATTTCAACTTCAATGGTTTAACAGGCACAGGTGTTCTTACTG
AGTCTAACAAAAAGTTTCTGCCTTTCCAACAATTTGGCAGAGACATTGATGACACTACTGATGCTGTCCG
TGATCCACAGACACTTGAGATTCTTGACATTACACCATGTTCTTTTGGTGGTGTCAGTGTTATAACACCA
GGAACAAATACTTCTAACCAGGTTGCTGTTCTTTATCAGGATGTTAACTGCACAGAAGTCCCTGTTGCTA
TTCATGCAGATCAACTTACTCCTACTTGGCGTGTTTATTCTACAGGTTCTAATGTTTTTCAAACACGTGC
AGGCTGTTTAATAGGGGCTGAACATGTCAACAACTCATATGAGTGTGACATACCCATTGGTGCAGGTATA
TGCGCTAGTTATCAGACTCAGACTAATTCTCATCGGCGGGCACGTAGTGTAGCTAGTCAATCCATCATTG
CCTACACTATGTCACTTGGTGCAGAAAATTCAGTTGCTTACTCTAATAACTCTATTGCCATACCCATAAA
TTTTACTATTAGTGTTACCACAGAAATTCTACCAGTGTCTATGACCAAGACATCAGTAGATTGTACAATG
TACATTTGTGGTGATTCAACTGAATGCAGCAATCTTTTGTTGCAATATGGCAGTTTTTGTACACAATTAA
ACCGTGCTTTAACTGGAATAGCTGTTGAACAAGACAAAAACACCCAAGAAGTTTTTGCACAAGTCAAACA
AATTTACAAAACACCACCAATTAAAGATTTTGGTGGTTTTAATTTTTCACAAATATTACCAGATCCATCA
AAACCAAGCAAGAGGTCATTTATTGAAGATCTACTTTTCAACAAAGTGACACTTGCAGATGCTGGCTTCA
TCAAACAATATGGTGATTGCCTTGGTGATATTGCTGCTAGAGACCTCATTTGTGCACAAAAGTTTAACGG
CCTTACTGTTTTGCCACCTTTGCTCACAGATGAAATGACATGAGGATCACCCATGTCCGCTGAGCAATAA
CTAGCATAACCCCTTGGGGCCTCTAAACGGGTCTTGAGGGGTTTTTTGTAATTTCACTGCCCGCTTTCCA
GTCGGGAAACCTGTCGTGCCAGCTGCATTAACATGGTCATAGCTGTTTCCTTGCGTATTGGGCGCTCTCC
GCTTCCTCGCTCACTGACTCGCTGCGCTCGGTCGTTCGGGTAAAGCCTGGGGTGCCTAATGAGCAAAAGG
CCAGCAAAAGGCCAGGAACCGTAAAAAGGCCGCGTTGCTGGCGTTTTTCCATAGGCTCCGCCCCCCTGAC
GAGCATCACAAAAATCGACGCTCAAGTCAGAGGTGGCGAAACCCGACAGGACTATAAAGATACCAGGCGT
TTCCCCCTGGAAGCTCCCTCGTGCGCTCTCCTGTTCCGACCCTGCCGCTTACCGGATACCTGTCCGCCTT
TCTCCCTTCGGGAAGCGTGGCGCTTTCTCATAGCTCACGCTGTAGGTATCTCAGTTCGGTGTAGGTCGTT
CGCTCCAAGCTGGGCTGTGTGCACGAACCCCCCGTTCAGCCCGACCGCTGCGCCTTATCCGGTAACTATC
GTCTTGAGTCCAACCCGGTAAGACACGACTTATCGCCACTGGCAGCAGCCACTGGTAACAGGATTAGCAG
AGCGAGGTATGTAGGCGCTACAGAGTTCTTGAAGTGGTGGCCTAACTACGGCTACACTAGAAGAACAGTA
TTTGGTATCTGCGCTCTGCTGAAGCCAGTTACCTTCGGAAAAAGAGTTGGTAGCTCTTGATCCGGCAAAC
AAACCACCGCTGGTAGCGGTGGTTTTTTTGTTTGCAAGCAGCAGATTACGCGCAGAAAAAAAGGATCTCA
AGAAGATCCTTTGATCTTTTCTACGGGGTCTGACGCTCAGTGGAACGAAAACTCACGTTAAGGGATTTTG
GTCATGAGATTATCAAAAAGGATCTTCACCTAGATCCTTTTAAATTAAAAATGAAGTTTTAAATCAATCT
AAAGTATATATGAGTAAACTTGGTCTGACAGTTATTAGAAAAATTCATCCAGCAGACGATAAAACGCAAT
ACGCTGGCTATCCGGTGCCGCAATGCCATACAGCACCAGAAAACGATCCGCCCATTCGCCGCCCAGTTCT
TCCGCAATATCACGGGTGGCCAGCGCAATATCCTGATAACGATCCGCCACGCCCAGACGGCCGCAATCAA
TAAAGCCGCTAAAACGGCCATTTTCCACCATAATGTTCGGCAGGCACGCATCACCATGGGTCACCACCAG
ATCTTCGCCATCCGGCATGCTCGCTTTCAGACGCGCAAACAGCTCTGCCGGTGCCAGGCCCTGATGTTCT
TCATCCAGATCATCCTGATCCACCAGGCCCGCTTCCATACGGGTACGCGCACGTTCAATACGATGTTTCG
CCTGATGATCAAACGGACAGGTCGCCGGGTCCAGGGTATGCAGACGACGCATGGCATCCGCCATAATGCT
CACTTTTTCTGCCGGCGCCAGATGGCTAGACAGCAGATCCTGACCCGGCACTTCGCCCAGCAGCAGCCAA
TCACGGCCCGCTTCGGTCACCACATCCAGCACCGCCGCACACGGAACACCGGTGGTGGCCAGCCAGCTCA
GACGCGCCGCTTCATCCTGCAGCTCGTTCAGCGCACCGCTCAGATCGGTTTTCACAAACAGCACCGGACG
ACCCTGCGCGCTCAGACGAAACACCGCCGCATCAGAGCAGCCAATGGTCTGCTGCGCCCAATCATAGCCA
AACAGACGTTCCACCCACGCTGCCGGGCTACCCGCATGCAGGCCATCCTGTTCAATCATACTCTTCCTTT
TTCAATATTATTGAAGCATTTATCAGGGTTATTGTCTCATGAGCGGATACATATTTGAATGTATTTAGAA
AAATAAACAAATAGGGGTTCCGCGCACATTTCCCCGAAAAGTGCCACCTAAATTGTAAGCGTTAATATTT
TGTTAAAATTCGCGTTAAATTTTTGTTAAATCAGCTCATTTTTTAACCAATAGGCCGAAATCGGCAAAAT
CCCTTATAAATCAAAAGAATAGACCGAGATAGGGTTGAGTGGCCGCTACAGGGCGCTCCCATTCGCCATT
CAGGCTGCGCAACTGTTGGGAAGGGCGTTTCGGTGCGGGCCTCTTCGCTATTACGCCAGCTGGCGAAAGG
GGGATGTGCTGCAAGGCGATTAAGTTGGGTAACGCCAGGGTTTTCCCAGTCACGACGTTGTAAAACGACG
GCCAGTGAGGTAATACGACTCACTATAGGGGAATTGTGAGCGGATAACAATTCCCCTCTAGATTTACACT
TTATGCTTCCGGCTCGTATGTTTCTAGAGAATTCAAATAATTTTGTTTAACTTTAAGAAGGAGATTTAAA
TTGGCTATCGCTGTAGGTAGCCGGAATTCCATTCCTAGGAGGTTTGACCTGTGCGAGCTTTTAGTACCCT
TGATAGGGAGAACGAAACCTTCGTCCCCTCCGTTCGCGTTTACGCGGACGGTGAGACTGAAGATAACTCA
TTCTCTTTAAAATATCGTTCGAACTGGACTC
Features (pLannotate 1.2.2; 21 found; start..end, strand, type, name):
   1085..1474    +  CDS            CAPSD_BPMS2: Experimental evidence at protein level: Swiss-Prot protein existence level 1. Acts as a translational repressor of viral replicase synthesis late in infection. This latter function is the result of capsid protein interaction with an RNA hairpin which contains the replicase ribosome-binding site. From Escherichia phage MS2 (Bacteriophage MS2).
   1476..1512    +  CDS            MS2 (fragment): bacteriophage MS2 coat protein binds to a specific stem-loop structure in the viral RNA (Peabody, 1993)
   1517..1534    +  CDS            7xHis (fragment): 6xHis affinity tag
   1541..1885    +  CDS            MS2 (fragment): bacteriophage MS2 coat protein binds to a specific stem-loop structure in the viral RNA (Peabody, 1993)
   1913..1960    +  terminator     T7 terminator: transcription terminator for bacteriophage T7 RNA polymerase
   2006..2024    +  promoter       T7 promoter: promoter for bacteriophage T7 RNA polymerase
   2025..3677    +  CDS            S (fragment): SPIKE_SARS2 - Experimental evidence at protein level: Swiss-Prot protein existence level 1. [Spike glycoprotein]: May down-regulate host tetherin (BST2) by lysosomal degradation, thereby counteracting its antiviral activity. From Severe acute respiratory syndrome coronavirus 2 (2019-nCoV) (SARS-CoV-2).
   3678..3696    +  misc_RNA       MS2 stem loop: stem loop that binds the bacteriophage MS2 coat protein
   3711..3758    +  terminator     T7 terminator: transcription terminator for bacteriophage T7 RNA polymerase
   3764..3811    -  CDS            lacI (fragment): lac repressor; lacI; The lac repressor binds to the lac operator to inhibit transcription in E. coli. This inhibition can be relieved by adding lactose or isopropyl-β-D-thiogalactopyranoside (IPTG).
   3848..3888    -  rep_origin     RSF ori (fragment): Plasmids containing the RSF 1030 origin of replication can be propagated in E. coli cells that contain additional plasmids with compatible origins.
   3966..4551    -  rep_origin     ori: high-copy-number ColE1/pMB1/pBR322/pUC origin of replication
   4725..5519    -  CDS            NeoR/KanR: aminoglycoside phosphotransferase confers resistance to neomycin, kanamycin, and G418 (Geneticin®)
   5520..5624    -  promoter       AmpR promoter: bla
   5650..5781    -  rep_origin     M13 ori (fragment): M13 bacteriophage origin of replication; arrow indicates direction of (+) strand synthesis
   5802..5958    -  CDS            lacZα (fragment): LacZα fragment of β-galactosidase; lacZ fragment
   5961..5979    +  promoter       T7 promoter: promoter for bacteriophage T7 RNA polymerase
   5980..6004    +  protein_bind   lac operator: The lac repressor binds to the lac operator to inhibit transcription in E. coli. This inhibition can be relieved by adding lactose or isopropyl-β-D-thiogalactopyranoside (IPTG). lac repressor encoded by lacI
   6013..6042    +  promoter       lac promoter: promoter for the E. coli lac operon
   6062..6084    +  RBS            RBS: efficient ribosome binding site from bacteriophage T7 gene 10 (Olins and Rangwala, 1989)
   6144..1058    +  CDS            A (across the origin): MATA_BPMS2 - Experimental evidence at protein level: Swiss-Prot protein existence level 1. The maturation protein is required for the typical attachment of the phage to the side of the bacterial pili (PubMed:23810697). Binds to sequences located toward each end of the genome, hence circularizing it (PubMed:26608810). The RNA genome-maturation protein A complex is released from the capsid upon host receptor binding (PubMed:23810697). Maturation protein A enters the cell along with the viral RNA (PubMed:4551992). From Escherichia phage MS2 (Bacteriophage MS2).
