[The description below was written by a language model from this plasmid's Addgene catalogue record and pLannotate feature annotations shown in this document.]
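Description:
MS2_SC2_S_Alpha is a bacterial expression plasmid built on the small pMX cloning backbone and designed to produce MS2 bacteriophage virus-like particles that carry a defined piece of SARS-CoV-2 RNA. It is maintained in E. coli at high copy through a ColE1/pUC-type origin and selected with kanamycin via an aminoglycoside phosphotransferase (NeoR/KanR) gene driven by the bla promoter. The annotation also picks up short remnants of lacZα, lacI, an M13 origin and an RSF origin, which appear to be backbone or assembly leftovers rather than functional parts. The inserts were assembled with the Type IIS enzymes BsaI and Esp3I, whose sites were destroyed during cloning.

The payload consists of two T7-driven transcription units. In the first, a T7 promoter with a lac operator and a T7 gene 10 ribosome binding site precedes the MS2 maturation (A) protein, followed by a synthetic coat protein dimer: two coat protein copies, the second interrupted by an internal His tag that could serve for affinity purification. This unit ends at a T7 terminator. The second unit has its own T7 promoter and transcribes a fragment of the spike (S) gene covering amino acids 319–869 with the WHO Alpha variant changes. It is followed immediately by an MS2 stem loop and a second T7 terminator. No ribosome binding site is annotated for this unit, consistent with the S fragment serving as RNA cargo rather than an expressed protein. In a host supplying T7 RNA polymerase, the coat protein binds the stem loop and encapsidates the S transcript as capsids assemble. The stated purpose is generation of these packaged particles; the record does not specify a downstream application.
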