Addgene plasmid #175045: MS2_SC2_S_Alpha
Purpose: Generation of MS2 Virus-Like Particles packaged with the sequence for the WHO Alpha SARS-CoV-2 S gene (Amino Acid 319-869)
Depositing lab: Paul Freemont. Depositing organization: Imperial College London.
Backbone
  Vector backbone: pMX
  Backbone manufacturer: Life Technologies
  Backbone size w/o insert (bp): 2200
  Total vector size (bp): 6264
  Vector type: Bacterial Expression
Growth in bacteria
  Bacterial resistance: Kanamycin, 50 μg/mL
  Growth temperature: 37°C
  Growth strain: DH5alpha
  Copy number: High Copy
Gene/Insert 1
  Gene/Insert name: Maturation Protein (alt name: A-Protein)
  Species: MS2 Phage
  Insert size (bp): 1182
  Promoter: T7
  Cloning method: Restriction Enzyme; 5′ cloning site BsaI (destroyed during cloning); 3′ cloning site BsaI (destroyed during cloning)
  Sequencing primers: 5′ GATGTGCTGCAAGGCGATTAAGTTG; 3′ ctatggaaaaacgccagcaacg
Gene/Insert 2
  Gene/Insert name: Coat Protein Dimer
  Species: Synthetic
  Insert size (bp): 801
  Promoter: T7
  Cloning method: Restriction Enzyme; 5′ cloning site BsaI (destroyed during cloning); 3′ cloning site BsaI (destroyed during cloning)
  Sequencing primers: 5′ GATGTGCTGCAAGGCGATTAAGTTG; 3′ ctatggaaaaacgccagcaacg
Gene/Insert 3
  Gene/Insert name: S gene
  Species: SARS-CoV-2
  Insert size (bp): 1654
  Mutation: Alpha (Amino Acid 319-869)
  GenBank ID: YP_009724390.1
  Entrez Gene: S (a.k.a. GU280_gp02, spike glycoprotein)
  Promoter: T7
  Cloning method: Restriction Enzyme; 5′ cloning site Esp3I (BsmBI) (destroyed during cloning); 3′ cloning site Esp3I (BsmBI) (destroyed during cloning)
  Sequencing primers: 5′ TGTCGAACAGAAAGTAATCGTATTGTAC; 3′ CAGCTGGCACGACAGGTTTC
How to cite: MS2_SC2_S_Alpha was a gift from Paul Freemont (Addgene plasmid # 175045 ; http://n2t.net/addgene:175045 ; RRID:Addgene_175045)
